Addgene plasmid #77331: LRRK2 gRNA (BRDN0001144775)
Purpose: 3rd generation lentiviral gRNA plasmid targeting human LRRK2
Depositing lab: John Doench & David Root. Depositing organization: Broad Institute. Publication: Optimized sgRNA design to maximize activity and minimize off-target effects of CRISPR-Cas9. Doench JG, Fusi N, Sullender M, Hegde M, Vaimberg EW, Donovan KF, Smith I, Tothova Z, Wilen C, Orchard R, Virgin HW, Listgarten J, Root DE. Nat Biotechnol. 2016 Jan 18. doi: 10.1038/nbt.3437. PubMed 26780180.
Backbone
  Vector backbone: lentiGuide-Puro
  Backbone manufacturer: Zhang Lab (Addgene plasmid # 52963)
  Vector type: Mammalian Expression, Lentiviral, CRISPR
  Selectable markers: Puromycin
Growth in bacteria
  Bacterial resistance: Ampicillin, 100 μg/mL
  Growth temperature: 37°C
  Growth strain: DH5alpha
  Copy number: High Copy
Gene/Insert
  Gene/Insert name: LRRK2 (alt names: LRRK2; NM_198578.3)
  gRNA/shRNA sequence: AGTGGTAATCTCGTATGGCA
  Species: H. sapiens (human)
  Entrez Gene: LRRK2 (a.k.a. AURA17, DARDARIN, PARK8, RIPK7, ROCO2)
  Promoter: hU6
  Cloning method: Unknown
  Sequencing primers: 5′ U6-F; 3′ pS2-R
Terms and licenses: Academic/Nonprofit Terms; Industry Terms: Not Available to Industry
Depositor comments: The gRNA was designed to target the following Genbank reference sequence(s): NM_198578.3. Note that this plasmid does NOT contain Cas9. It should be used in conjunction with lentiCas9-Blast (Addgene #52962) or otherwise with cell lines already expressing Cas9. Browse the full kinome gRNA library at http://www.addgene.org/pooled-library/broadgpp-human-kinome/ or visit http://www.broadinstitute.org/rnai/public/ for detailed protocols and information.
How to cite: LRRK2 gRNA (BRDN0001144775) was a gift from John Doench & David Root (Addgene plasmid # 77331 ; http://n2t.net/addgene:77331 ; RRID:Addgene_77331)
