[The description below was written by a language model from this plasmid's Addgene catalogue record and pLannotate feature annotations shown in this document.]
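Description:
LRRK2 gRNA (BRDN0001144775) is a third-generation lentiviral CRISPR guide plasmid built on the lentiGuide-Puro backbone and designed to deliver a single guide RNA against human LRRK2 (also known as PARK8 or dardarin) into mammalian cells. It is propagated in E. coli as a high-copy plasmid through a ColE1/pUC-type origin with ampicillin selection from the bla gene. The backbone also carries an f1 origin, an SV40 origin and poly(A) signal, and leftover lac, T7 and T3 cloning-vector elements.

The viral genome is transcribed from an RSV promoter fused to a truncated HIV-1 5' LTR, which makes packaging Tat-independent. It is followed by the Ψ packaging signal with a partial gag region, the Rev response element for nuclear export of the full-length RNA, and a cPPT/CTS that aids nuclear import. The self-inactivating ΔU3 3' LTR disables LTR promoter activity after integration. Between the LTRs sit two expression units. A human U6 RNA polymerase III promoter drives the LRRK2-targeting spacer, which is joined to the Streptococcus pyogenes Cas9 guide scaffold. Downstream of it, an EF-1α core promoter with its intron A drives puromycin N-acetyltransferase, followed by a WPRE to boost expression, which allows puromycin selection of transduced cells.

The plasmid does not encode Cas9, so it must be paired with a separate Cas9 vector such as lentiCas9-Blast or used in cells that already express the nuclease. The guide was designed against a LRRK2 RefSeq transcript, and the depositor comments link it to a human kinome gRNA library. It is suited to disrupting LRRK2 by Cas9 cleavage in human cells.
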