Features (pLannotate 1.2.2; 29 found; start..end, strand, type, name):
     14..80      +  CDS            small t antigen (fragment): SV40 (simian virus 40) small t antigen
    106..317     +  promoter       EF-1α core promoter: core promoter for human elongation factor EF-1α
    318..1256    +  intron         EF-1α intron A: intron upstream of the start codon of human EF-1α
   1278..1877    +  CDS            PuroR (fragment): puromycin N-acetyltransferase; pac from Streptomyces; confers resistance to puromycin
   1893..2481    +  misc_feature   WPRE: woodchuck hepatitis virus posttranscriptional regulatory element
   2532..2551    +  misc_feature   cPPT/CTS (fragment): central polypurine tract and central termination sequence of HIV-1
   2553..2786    +  LTR            3' LTR (ΔU3): self-inactivating 3' long terminal repeat (LTR) from HIV-1
   2864..2985    +  polyA_signal   SV40 poly(A) signal: SV40 polyadenylation signal
   3025..3160    +  rep_origin     SV40 ori: SV40 origin of replication
   3181..3199    -  promoter       T7 promoter: promoter for bacteriophage T7 RNA polymerase
   3207..3362    +  CDS            lacZα (fragment): LacZα fragment of β-galactosidase; lacZ fragment
   3367..3795    +  rep_origin     f1 ori (sequence partly withheld): f1 bacteriophage origin of replication; arrow indicates direction of (+) strand synthesis
   3848..3952    +  promoter       AmpR promoter: bla
   3953..4813    +  CDS            AmpR: β-lactamase; bla; confers resistance to ampicillin, carbenicillin, and related antibiotics
   4984..5572    +  rep_origin     ori: high-copy-number ColE1/pMB1/pBR322/pUC origin of replication
   5755..5847    +  CDS            lacI (fragment): lac repressor; lacI; The lac repressor binds to the lac operator to inhibit transcription in E. coli. This inhibition can be relieved by adding lactose or isopropyl-β-D-thiogalactopyranoside (IPTG).
   5860..5881    +  protein_bind   CAP binding site: CAP binding activates transcription in the presence of cAMP. E. coli catabolite activator protein
   5896..5926    +  promoter       lac promoter: promoter for the E. coli lac operon
   5934..5950    +  protein_bind   lac operator: The lac repressor binds to the lac operator to inhibit transcription in E. coli. This inhibition can be relieved by adding lactose or isopropyl-β-D-thiogalactopyranoside (IPTG). lac repressor encoded by lacI
   5995..6013    +  promoter       T3 promoter: promoter for bacteriophage T3 RNA polymerase
   6041..6267    +  promoter       RSV promoter: Rous sarcoma virus enhancer/promoter
   6268..6448    +  LTR            5' LTR (truncated): truncated 5' long terminal repeat (LTR) from HIV-1
   6495..6620    +  misc_feature   HIV-1 Ψ: packaging signal of human immunodeficiency virus type 1
   6604..6967    +  CDS            HIV-1 gag (fragment): gag protein from human immunodeficiency virus 1; gag
   7113..7346    +  misc_feature   RRE: The Rev response element (RRE) of HIV-1 allows for Rev-dependent mRNA export from the nucleus to the cytoplasm.
   7723..7749    +  CDS            Rev (fragment): human immunodeficiency virus 1 (HIV-1) Rev protein; rev; enhances nuclear export of unspliced and incompletely spliced viral mRNAs
   7753..7993    +  promoter       U6 promoter: RNA polymerase III promoter for human U6 snRNA
   8023..8098    +  misc_RNA       gRNA scaffold: guide RNA scaffold for the Streptococcus pyogenes CRISPR/Cas9 system
   8154..8271    +  misc_feature   cPPT/CTS: central polypurine tract and central termination sequence of HIV-1
>Addgene plasmid #77331 | LRRK2 gRNA (BRDN0001144775) | addgene full sequence | sequence record 187554 | Addgene Assembled Sequence
CCCGGGTGCAAAGATGGATAAAGTTTTAAACAGAGAGGAATCTTTGCAGCTAATGGACCTTCTAGGTCTT
GAAAGGAGTGGGAATTGGCTCCGGTGCCCGTCAGTGGGCAGAGCGCACATCGCCCACAGTCCCCGAGAAG
TTGGGGGGAGGGGTCGGCAATTGATCCGGTGCCTAGAGAAGGTGGCGCGGGGTAAACTGGGAAAGTGATG
TCGTGTACTGGCTCCGCCTTTTTCCCGAGGGTGGGGGAGAACCGTATATAAGTGCAGTAGTCGCCGTGAA
CGTTCTTTTTCGCAACGGGTTTGCCGCCAGAACACAGGTAAGTGCCGTGTGTGGTTCCCGCGGGCCTGGC
CTCTTTACGGGTTATGGCCCTTGCGTGCCTTGAATTACTTCCACCTGGCTGCAGTACGTGATTCTTGATC
CCGAGCTTCGGGTTGGAAGTGGGTGGGAGAGTTCGAGGCCTTGCGCTTAAGGAGCCCCTTCGCCTCGTGC
TTGAGTTGAGGCCTGGCCTGGGCGCTGGGGCCGCCGCGTGCGAATCTGGTGGCACCTTCGCGCCTGTCTC
GCTGCTTTCGATAAGTCTCTAGCCATTTAAAATTTTTGATGACCTGCTGCGACGCTTTTTTTCTGGCAAG
ATAGTCTTGTAAATGCGGGCCAAGATCTGCACACTGGTATTTCGGTTTTTGGGGCCGCGGGCGGCGACGG
GGCCCGTGCGTCCCAGCGCACATGTTCGGCGAGGCGGGGCCTGCGAGCGCGGCCACCGAGAATCGGACGG
GGGTAGTCTCAAGCTGGCCGGCCTGCTCTGGTGCCTGGCCTCGCGCCGCCGTGTATCGCCCCGCCCTGGG
CGGCAAGGCTGGCCCGGTCGGCACCAGTTGCGTGAGCGGAAAGATGGCCGCTTCCCGGCCCTGCTGCAGG
GAGCTCAAAATGGAGGACGCGGCGCTCGGGAGAGCGGGCGGGTGAGTCACCCACACAAAGGAAAAGGGCC
TTTCCGTCCTCAGCCGTCGCTTCATGTGACTCCACGGAGTACCGGGCGCCGTCCAGGCACCTCGATTAGT
TCTCGAGCTTTTGGAGTACGTCGTCTTTAGGTTGGGGGGAGGGGTTTTATGCGATGGAGTTTCCCCACAC
TGAGTGGGTGGAGACTGAAGTTAGGCCAGCTTGGCACTTGATGTAATTCTCCTTGGAATTTGCCCTTTTT
GAGTTTGGATCTTGGTTCATTCTCAAGCCTCAGACAGTGGTTCAAAGTTTTTTTCTTCCATTTCAGGTGT
CGTGACGTACGGCCACCATGACCGAGTACAAGCCCACGGTGCGCCTCGCCACCCGCGACGACGTCCCCAG
GGCCGTACGCACCCTCGCCGCCGCGTTCGCCGACTACCCCGCCACGCGCCACACCGTCGATCCGGACCGC
CACATCGAGCGGGTCACCGAGCTGCAAGAACTCTTCCTCACGCGCGTCGGGCTCGACATCGGCAAGGTGT
GGGTCGCGGACGACGGCGCCGCCGTGGCGGTCTGGACCACGCCGGAGAGCGTCGAAGCGGGGGCGGTGTT
CGCCGAGATCGGCCCGCGCATGGCCGAGTTGAGCGGTTCCCGGCTGGCCGCGCAGCAACAGATGGAAGGC
CTCCTGGCGCCGCACCGGCCCAAGGAGCCCGCGTGGTTCCTGGCCACCGTCGGAGTCTCGCCCGACCACC
AGGGCAAGGGTCTGGGCAGCGCCGTCGTGCTCCCCGGAGTGGAGGCGGCCGAGCGCGCCGGGGTGCCCGC
CTTCCTGGAGACCTCCGCGCCCCGCAACCTCCCCTTCTACGAGCGGCTCGGCTTCACCGTCACCGCCGAC
GTCGAGGTGCCCGAAGGACCGCGCACCTGGTGCATGACCCGCAAGCCCGGTGCCTGAACGCGTTAAGTCG
ACAATCAACCTCTGGATTACAAAATTTGTGAAAGATTGACTGGTATTCTTAACTATGTTGCTCCTTTTAC
GCTATGTGGATACGCTGCTTTAATGCCTTTGTATCATGCTATTGCTTCCCGTATGGCTTTCATTTTCTCC
TCCTTGTATAAATCCTGGTTGCTGTCTCTTTATGAGGAGTTGTGGCCCGTTGTCAGGCAACGTGGCGTGG
TGTGCACTGTGTTTGCTGACGCAACCCCCACTGGTTGGGGCATTGCCACCACCTGTCAGCTCCTTTCCGG
GACTTTCGCTTTCCCCCTCCCTATTGCCACGGCGGAACTCATCGCCGCCTGCCTTGCCCGCTGCTGGACA
GGGGCTCGGCTGTTGGGCACTGACAATTCCGTGGTGTTGTCGGGGAAATCATCGTCCTTTCCTTGGCTGC
TCGCCTGTGTTGCCACCTGGATTCTGCGCGGGACGTCCTTCTGCTACGTCCCTTCGGCCCTCAATCCAGC
GGACCTTCCTTCCCGCGGCCTGCTGCCGGCTCTGCGGCCTCTTCCGCGTCTTCGCCTTCGCCCTCAGACG
AGTCGGATCTCCCTTTGGGCCGCCTCCCCGCGTCGACTTTAAGACCAATGACTTACAAGGCAGCTGTAGA
TCTTAGCCACTTTTTAAAAGAAAAGGGGGGACTGGAAGGGCTAATTCACTCCCAACGAAGACAAGATCTG
CTTTTTGCTTGTACTGGGTCTCTCTGGTTAGACCAGATCTGAGCCTGGGAGCTCTCTGGCTAACTAGGGA
ACCCACTGCTTAAGCCTCAATAAAGCTTGCCTTGAGTGCTTCAAGTAGTGTGTGCCCGTCTGTTGTGTGA
CTCTGGTAACTAGAGATCCCTCAGACCCTTTTAGTCAGTGTGGAAAATCTCTAGCAGTACGTATAGTAGT
TCATGTCATCTTATTATTCAGTATTTATAACTTGCAAAGAAATGAATATCAGAGAGTGAGAGGAACTTGT
TTATTGCAGCTTATAATGGTTACAAATAAAGCAATAGCATCACAAATTTCACAAATAAAGCATTTTTTTC
ACTGCATTCTAGTTGTGGTTTGTCCAAACTCATCAATGTATCTTATCATGTCTGGCTCTAGCTATCCCGC
CCCTAACTCCGCCCATCCCGCCCCTAACTCCGCCCAGTTCCGCCCATTCTCCGCCCCATGGCTGACTAAT
TTTTTTTATTTATGCAGAGGCCGAGGCCGCCTCGGCCTCTGAGCTATTCCAGAAGTAGTGAGGAGGCTTT
TTTGGAGGCCTAGGGACGTACCCAATTCGCCCTATAGTGAGTCGTATTACGCGCGCTCACTGGCCGTCGT
TTTACAACGTCGTGACTGGGAAAACCCTGGCGTTACCCAACTTAATCGCCTTGCAGCACATCCCCCTTTC
GCCAGCTGGCGTAATAGCGAAGAGGCCCGCACCGATCGCCCTTCCCAACAGTTGCGCAGCCTGAATGGCG
AATGGG
[124 nt withheld, positions 3367-3490]
C
[91 nt withheld, positions 3492-3582]
A
[49 nt withheld, positions 3584-3632]
CCTTTGACGTTGGAGTCCACGTTCTTT
[37 nt withheld, positions 3660-3696]
ACCCTATCTCGGTCTATTCTTTTGATTTATAAGGGATTTTGCCGATTTCGGCCTATTGGTTAAAAAATGA
GCTGATTTAACAAAAATTTAACGCGAATTTTAACAAAATATTAACGCTTACAATTTAGGTGGCACTTTTC
GGGGAAATGTGCGCGGAACCCCTATTTGTTTATTTTTCTAAATACATTCAAATATGTATCCGCTCATGAG
ACAATAACCCTGATAAATGCTTCAATAATATTGAAAAAGGAAGAGTATGAGTATTCAACATTTCCGTGTC
GCCCTTATTCCCTTTTTTGCGGCATTTTGCCTTCCTGTTTTTGCTCACCCAGAAACGCTGGTGAAAGTAA
AAGATGCTGAAGATCAGTTGGGTGCACGAGTGGGTTACATCGAACTGGATCTCAACAGCGGTAAGATCCT
TGAGAGTTTTCGCCCCGAAGAACGTTTTCCAATGATGAGCACTTTTAAAGTTCTGCTATGTGGCGCGGTA
TTATCCCGTATTGACGCCGGGCAAGAGCAACTCGGTCGCCGCATACACTATTCTCAGAATGACTTGGTTG
AGTACTCACCAGTCACAGAAAAGCATCTTACGGATGGCATGACAGTAAGAGAATTATGCAGTGCTGCCAT
AACCATGAGTGATAACACTGCGGCCAACTTACTTCTGACAACGATCGGAGGACCGAAGGAGCTAACCGCT
TTTTTGCACAACATGGGGGATCATGTAACTCGCCTTGATCGTTGGGAACCGGAGCTGAATGAAGCCATAC
CAAACGACGAGCGTGACACCACGATGCCTGTAGCAATGGCAACAACGTTGCGCAAACTATTAACTGGCGA
ACTACTTACTCTAGCTTCCCGGCAACAATTAATAGACTGGATGGAGGCGGATAAAGTTGCAGGACCACTT
CTGCGCTCGGCCCTTCCGGCTGGCTGGTTTATTGCTGATAAATCTGGAGCCGGTGAGCGTGGGTCTCGCG
GTATCATTGCAGCACTGGGGCCAGATGGTAAGCCCTCCCGTATCGTAGTTATCTACACGACGGGGAGTCA
GGCAACTATGGATGAACGAAATAGACAGATCGCTGAGATAGGTGCCTCACTGATTAAGCATTGGTAACTG
TCAGACCAAGTTTACTCATATATACTTTAGATTGATTTAAAACTTCATTTTTAATTTAAAAGGATCTAGG
TGAAGATCCTTTTTGATAATCTCATGACCAAAATCCCTTAACGTGAGTTTTCGTTCCACTGAGCGTCAGA
CCCCGTAGAAAAGATCAAAGGATCTTCTTGAGATCCTTTTTTTCTGCGCGTAATCTGCTGCTTGCAAACA
AAAAAACCACCGCTACCAGCGGTGGTTTGTTTGCCGGATCAAGAGCTACCAACTCTTTTTCCGAAGGTAA
CTGGCTTCAGCAGAGCGCAGATACCAAATACTGTTCTTCTAGTGTAGCCGTAGTTAGGCCACCACTTCAA
GAACTCTGTAGCACCGCCTACATACCTCGCTCTGCTAATCCTGTTACCAGTGGCTGCTGCCAGTGGCGAT
AAGTCGTGTCTTACCGGGTTGGACTCAAGACGATAGTTACCGGATAAGGCGCAGCGGTCGGGCTGAACGG
GGGGTTCGTGCACACAGCCCAGCTTGGAGCGAACGACCTACACCGAACTGAGATACCTACAGCGTGAGCT
ATGAGAAAGCGCCACGCTTCCCGAAGGGAGAAAGGCGGACAGGTATCCGGTAAGCGGCAGGGTCGGAACA
GGAGAGCGCACGAGGGAGCTTCCAGGGGGAAACGCCTGGTATCTTTATAGTCCTGTCGGGTTTCGCCACC
TCTGACTTGAGCGTCGATTTTTGTGATGCTCGTCAGGGGGGCGGAGCCTATGGAAAAACGCCAGCAACGC
GGCCTTTTTACGGTTCCTGGCCTTTTGCTGGCCTTTTGCTCACATGTTCTTTCCTGCGTTATCCCCTGAT
TCTGTGGATAACCGTATTACCGCCTTTGAGTGAGCTGATACCGCTCGCCGCAGCCGAACGACCGAGCGCA
GCGAGTCAGTGAGCGAGGAAGCGGAAGAGCGCCCAATACGCAAACCGCCTCTCCCCGCGCGTTGGCCGAT
TCATTAATGCAGCTGGCACGACAGGTTTCCCGACTGGAAAGCGGGCAGTGAGCGCAACGCAATTAATGTG
AGTTAGCTCACTCATTAGGCACCCCAGGCTTTACACTTTATGCTTCCGGCTCGTATGTTGTGTGGAATTG
TGAGCGGATAACAATTTCACACAGGAAACAGCTATGACCATGATTACGCCAAGCGCGCAATTAACCCTCA
CTAAAGGGAACAAAAGCTGGAGCTGCAAGCTTAATGTAGTCTTATGCAATACTCTTGTAGTCTTGCAACA
TGGTAACGATGAGTTAGCAACATGCCTTACAAGGAGAGAAAAAGCACCGTGCATGCCGATTGGTGGAAGT
AAGGTGGTACGATCGTGCCTTATTAGGAAGGCAACAGACGGGTCTGACATGGATTGGACGAACCACTGAA
TTGCCGCATTGCAGAGATATTGTATTTAAGTGCCTAGCTCGATACATAAACGGGTCTCTCTGGTTAGACC
AGATCTGAGCCTGGGAGCTCTCTGGCTAACTAGGGAACCCACTGCTTAAGCCTCAATAAAGCTTGCCTTG
AGTGCTTCAAGTAGTGTGTGCCCGTCTGTTGTGTGACTCTGGTAACTAGAGATCCCTCAGACCCTTTTAG
TCAGTGTGGAAAATCTCTAGCAGTGGCGCCCGAACAGGGACTTGAAAGCGAAAGGGAAACCAGAGGAGCT
CTCTCGACGCAGGACTCGGCTTGCTGAAGCGCGCACGGCAAGAGGCGAGGGGCGGCGACTGGTGAGTACG
CCAAAAATTTTGACTAGCGGAGGCTAGAAGGAGAGAGATGGGTGCGAGAGCGTCAGTATTAAGCGGGGGA
GAATTAGATCGCGATGGGAAAAAATTCGGTTAAGGCCAGGGGGAAAGAAAAAATATAAATTAAAACATAT
AGTATGGGCAAGCAGGGAGCTAGAACGATTCGCAGTTAATCCTGGCCTGTTAGAAACATCAGAAGGCTGT
AGACAAATACTGGGACAGCTACAACCATCCCTTCAGACAGGATCAGAAGAACTTAGATCATTATATAATA
CAGTAGCAACCCTCTATTGTGTGCATCAAAGGATAGAGATAAAAGACACCAAGGAAGCTTTAGACAAGAT
AGAGGAAGAGCAAAACAAAAGTAAGACCACCGCACAGCAAGCGGCCGCTGATCTTCAGACCTGGAGGAGG
AGATATGAGGGACAATTGGAGAAGTGAATTATATAAATATAAAGTAGTAAAAATTGAACCATTAGGAGTA
GCACCCACCAAGGCAAAGAGAAGAGTGGTGCAGAGAGAAAAAAGAGCAGTGGGAATAGGAGCTTTGTTCC
TTGGGTTCTTGGGAGCAGCAGGAAGCACTATGGGCGCAGCGTCAATGACGCTGACGGTACAGGCCAGACA
ATTATTGTCTGGTATAGTGCAGCAGCAGAACAATTTGCTGAGGGCTATTGAGGCGCAACAGCATCTGTTG
CAACTCACAGTCTGGGGCATCAAGCAGCTCCAGGCAAGAATCCTGGCTGTGGAAAGATACCTAAAGGATC
AACAGCTCCTGGGGATTTGGGGTTGCTCTGGAAAACTCATTTGCACCACTGCTGTGCCTTGGAATGCTAG
TTGGAGTAATAAATCTCTGGAACAGATTTGGAATCACACGACCTGGATGGAGTGGGACAGAGAAATTAAC
AATTACACAAGCTTAATACACTCCTTAATTGAAGAATCGCAAAACCAGCAAGAAAAGAATGAACAAGAAT
TATTGGAATTAGATAAATGGGCAAGTTTGTGGAATTGGTTTAACATAACAAATTGGCTGTGGTATATAAA
ATTATTCATAATGATAGTAGGAGGCTTGGTAGGTTTAAGAATAGTTTTTGCTGTACTTTCTATAGTGAAT
AGAGTTAGGCAGGGATATTCACCATTATCGTTTCAGACCCACCTCCCAACCCCGAGGGGACCCAGAGAGG
GCCTATTTCCCATGATTCCTTCATATTTGCATATACGATACAAGGCTGTTAGAGAGATAATTAGAATTAA
TTTGACTGTAAACACAAAGATATTAGTACAAAATACGTGACGTAGAAAGTAATAATTTCTTGGGTAGTTT
GCAGTTTTAAAATTATGTTTTAAAATGGACTATCATATGCTTACCGTAACTTGAAAGTATTTCGATTTCT
TGGCTTTATATATCTTGTGGAAAGGACGAAACACCGAGTGGTAATCTCGTATGGCAGTTTTAGAGCTAGA
AATAGCAAGTTAAAATAAGGCTAGTCCGTTATCAACTTGAAAAAGTGGCACCGAGTCGGTGCTTTTTTAA
GCTTGGCGTAACTAGATCTTGAGACAAATGGCAGTATTCATCCACAATTTTAAAAGAAAAGGGGGGATTG
GGGGGTACAGTGCAGGGGAAAGAATAGTAGACATAATAGCAACAGACATACAAACTAAAGAATTACAAAA
ACAAATTACAAAAATTCAAAATTTTCGGGTTTATTACAGGGACAGCAGAGATCCACTTTGGCGCCGGCTC
GAGGGGG
