>Addgene plasmid #77331 | LRRK2 gRNA (BRDN0001144775) | depositor partial sequence | sequence record 144791 | Target Sequence
AGTGGTAATCTCGTATGGCA
