>Addgene plasmid #77331 | LRRK2 gRNA (BRDN0001144775) | addgene partial sequence | sequence record 187553 | hU6-F
AGAAAGTAATAATTTCTTGGGTAGTTTGCAGTTTTAAAATTATGTTTTAAAATGGACTATCATATGCTTA
CCGTAACTTGAAAGTATTTCGATTTCTTGGCTTTATATATCTTGTGGAAAGGACGAAACACCGAGTGGTA
ATCTCGTATGGCAGTTTTAGAGCTAGAAATAGCAAGTTAAAATAAGGCTAGTCCGTTATCAACTTGAAAA
AGTGGCACCGAGTCGGTGCTTTTTTAAGCTTGGCGTAACTAGATCTTGAGACAAATGGCAGTATTCATCC
ACAATTTTAAAAGAAAAGGGGGGATTGGGGGGTACAGTGCAGGGGAAAGAATAGTAGACATAATAGCAAC
AGACATACAAACTAAAGAATTACAAAAACAAATTACAAAAATTCAAAATTTTCGGGTTTATTACAGGGAC
AGCAGAGATCCACTTTGGCGCCGGCTCGAGGGGGCCCGGGTGCAAAGATGGATAAAGTTTTAAACAGAGA
GGAATCTTTGCAGCTAATGGACCTTCTAGGTCTTGAAAGGAGTGGGAATTGGCTCCGGTGCCCGTCAGTG
GGCAGAGCGC
